Addgene plasmid #87339: pEGFP-C1-KSENB-Nup133-mut
Purpose: To express human Nup133 in mammalian cells. It contains synonymous mutations that are not targeted by shRNA
Depositing lab: Lei Lu. Depositing organization: Nanyang Technological University (NTU). Publication: The development of a single molecule fluorescence standard and its application in estimating the stoichiometry of the nuclear pore complex. Tie HC, Madugula V, Lu L. Biochem Biophys Res Commun. 2016 Sep 30;478(4):1694-9. doi: 10.1016/j.bbrc.2016.09.005. Epub 2016 Sep 6. PubMed 27613095.
Backbone
  Vector backbone: pEGFP-C1-KSENB
  Backbone manufacturer: Clontech
  Modifications to backbone: multiple cloning sites of pEGFP-C1 have been modified
  Vector type: Mammalian Expression
  Selectable markers: Neomycin (select with G418)
Growth in bacteria
  Bacterial resistance: Kanamycin, 50 μg/mL
  Growth temperature: 37°C
  Growth strain: DH5alpha
  Copy number: High Copy
Gene/Insert
  Gene/Insert name: NUP133 (alt name: Nucleoporin 133)
  Species: H. sapiens (human)
  Insert size (bp): 3471
  Mutation: shRNA resistant changes; deletion of Nup133 AA1-7
  GenBank ID: BC020107.1
  Entrez Gene: NUP133 (a.k.a. GAMOS8, NPHS18, hNUP133)
  Promoter: CMV
  Tag / fusion protein: EGFP (N terminal on backbone)
  Cloning method: Restriction Enzyme; 5′ cloning site ScaI (not destroyed); 3′ cloning site BamHI (not destroyed)
  Sequencing primers: 5′ EGFP-C
Terms and licenses: Academic/Nonprofit Terms; Industry Terms: Not Available to Industry
How to cite: pEGFP-C1-KSENB-Nup133-mut was a gift from Lei Lu (Addgene plasmid # 87339 ; http://n2t.net/addgene:87339 ; RRID:Addgene_87339)
