[The description below was written by a language model from this plasmid's Addgene catalogue record and pLannotate feature annotations shown in this document.]
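Description:
pEGFP-C1-KSENB-Nup133-mut is a mammalian expression plasmid of about 8.2 kb built on pEGFP-C1-KSENB, a derivative of the Clontech pEGFP-C1 vector in which the multiple cloning site has been modified. It replicates at high copy in E. coli from a ColE1/pUC-type origin and also carries an f1 origin. A single NeoR/KanR (Tn5 aminoglycoside phosphotransferase) gene provides both selections. A bacterial bla-type promoter drives it for kanamycin resistance in bacteria, and the SV40 enhancer/early promoter, paired with the HSV TK polyadenylation signal, drives it for G418 selection in mammalian cells. The short ble, bGH poly(A) and SV40 large T antigen fragments in the feature table are most likely residual backbone sequence or annotation matches rather than functional parts.

The payload is human NUP133 (nucleoporin 133), a component of the nuclear pore complex, cloned between ScaI and BamHI sites downstream of EGFP. The CMV immediate early enhancer and promoter drive a single reading frame running from EGFP through a short remnant of the cloning site into NUP133, so the protein is tagged with EGFP at its N terminus. The transcript ends at the SV40 poly(A) signal. The insert lacks the first seven amino acids of Nup133 and carries synonymous changes that make the transcript resistant to an shRNA; the record does not give the shRNA or its target site. This design suits knockdown-and-rescue experiments, in which endogenous Nup133 is depleted and replaced by the fluorescent fusion. The associated publication concerns a single-molecule fluorescence standard used to estimate nuclear pore complex stoichiometry, where an EGFP-tagged nucleoporin would serve as a countable reporter.
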