Features (pLannotate 1.2.2; 15 found; start..end, strand, type, name):
     44..838     +  CDS            NeoR/KanR: aminoglycoside phosphotransferase from Tn5; aph(3')-II (or nptII); confers resistance to neomycin, kanamycin, and G418 (Geneticin®)
    859..1011    +  CDS            ble (fragment): BLE_KLEPN - Experimental evidence at protein level: Swiss-Prot protein existence level 1. Binding protein with a strong affinity to the bleomycin family of antibiotics. Binds to CL990; an antimitotic-antibiotic compound. From Klebsiella pneumoniae.
   1070..1117    +  polyA_signal   HSV TK poly(A) signal: herpes simplex virus thymidine kinase polyadenylation signal (Cole and Stacy, 1985)
   1208..1224    -  polyA_signal   bGH poly(A) signal (fragment): bovine growth hormone polyadenylation signal
   1446..2034    +  rep_origin     ori: high-copy-number ColE1/pMB1/pBR322/pUC origin of replication
   2209..2512    +  enhancer       CMV enhancer: human cytomegalovirus immediate early enhancer
   2513..2716    +  promoter       CMV promoter: human cytomegalovirus (CMV) immediate early promoter
   2761..3477    +  CDS            EGFP: EGFP is a basic (constitutively fluorescent) green fluorescent protein published in 1996, derived from Aequorea victoria. It is reported to be a rapidly-maturing weak dimer with moderate acid sensitivity.
   3478..3528    +  misc_feature   MCS (fragment): multiple cloning site
   3526..6975    +  CDS            NUP133: NU133_HUMAN - Experimental evidence at protein level: Swiss-Prot protein existence level 1. Involved in poly(A)+ RNA transport. Involved in nephrogenesis (PubMed:30179222). From Homo sapiens (Human).
   7001..7085    +  CDS            large T antigen (fragment): large T antigen from SV40 (simian virus 40)
   7108..7229    +  polyA_signal   SV40 poly(A) signal: SV40 polyadenylation signal
   7263..7691    -  rep_origin     f1 ori (sequence partly withheld): f1 bacteriophage origin of replication; arrow indicates direction of (+) strand synthesis
   7718..7822    +  promoter       AmpR promoter: bla
   7824..9       +  promoter       SV40 promoter (across the origin): SV40 enhancer and early promoter
>Addgene plasmid #87339 | pEGFP-C1-KSENB-Nup133-mut | addgene full sequence | sequence record 177632 | Addgene NGS Result
TTTTGCAAAGATCGATCAAGAGACAGGATGAGGATCGTTTCGCATGATTGAACAAGATGGATTGCACGCA
GGTTCTCCGGCCGCTTGGGTGGAGAGGCTATTCGGCTATGACTGGGCACAACAGACAATCGGCTGCTCTG
ATGCCGCCGTGTTCCGGCTGTCAGCGCAGGGGCGCCCGGTTCTTTTTGTCAAGACCGACCTGTCCGGTGC
CCTGAATGAACTGCAAGACGAGGCAGCGCGGCTATCGTGGCTGGCCACGACGGGCGTTCCTTGCGCAGCT
GTGCTCGACGTTGTCACTGAAGCGGGAAGGGACTGGCTGCTATTGGGCGAAGTGCCGGGGCAGGATCTCC
TGTCATCTCACCTTGCTCCTGCCGAGAAAGTATCCATCATGGCTGATGCAATGCGGCGGCTGCATACGCT
TGATCCGGCTACCTGCCCATTCGACCACCAAGCGAAACATCGCATCGAGCGAGCACGTACTCGGATGGAA
GCCGGTCTTGTCGATCAGGATGATCTGGACGAAGAGCATCAGGGGCTCGCGCCAGCCGAACTGTTCGCCA
GGCTCAAGGCGAGCATGCCCGACGGCGAGGATCTCGTCGTGACCCATGGCGATGCCTGCTTGCCGAATAT
CATGGTGGAAAATGGCCGCTTTTCTGGATTCATCGACTGTGGCCGGCTGGGTGTGGCGGACCGCTATCAG
GACATAGCGTTGGCTACCCGTGATATTGCTGAAGAGCTTGGCGGCGAATGGGCTGACCGCTTCCTCGTGC
TTTACGGTATCGCCGCTCCCGATTCGCAGCGCATCGCCTTCTATCGCCTTCTTGACGAGTTCTTCTGAGC
GGGACTCTGGGGTTCGAAATGACCGACCAAGCGACGCCCAACCTGCCATCACGAGATTTCGATTCCACCG
CCGCCTTCTATGAAAGGTTGGGCTTCGGAATCGTTTTCCGGGACGCCGGCTGGATGATCCTCCAGCGCGG
GGATCTCATGCTGGAGTTCTTCGCCCACCCTAGGGGGAGGCTAACTGAAACACGGAAGGAGACAATACCG
GAAGGAACCCGCGCTATGACGGCAATAAAAAGACAGAATAAAACGCACGGTGTTGGGTCGTTTGTTCATA
AACGCGGGGTTCGGTCCCAGGGCTGGCACTCTGTCGATACCCCACCGAGACCCCATTGGGGCCAATACGC
CCGCGTTTCTTCCTTTTCCCCACCCCACCCCCCAAGTTCGGGTGAAGGCCCAGGGCTCGCAGCCAACGTC
GGGGCGGCAGGCCCTGCCATAGCCTCAGGTTACTCATATATACTTTAGATTGATTTAAAACTTCATTTTT
AATTTAAAAGGATCTAGGTGAAGATCCTTTTTGATAATCTCATGACCAAAATCCCTTAACGTGAGTTTTC
GTTCCACTGAGCGTCAGACCCCGTAGAAAAGATCAAAGGATCTTCTTGAGATCCTTTTTTTCTGCGCGTA
ATCTGCTGCTTGCAAACAAAAAAACCACCGCTACCAGCGGTGGTTTGTTTGCCGGATCAAGAGCTACCAA
CTCTTTTTCCGAAGGTAACTGGCTTCAGCAGAGCGCAGATACCAAATACTGTTCTTCTAGTGTAGCCGTA
GTTAGGCCACCACTTCAAGAACTCTGTAGCACCGCCTACATACCTCGCTCTGCTAATCCTGTTACCAGTG
GCTGCTGCCAGTGGCGATAAGTCGTGTCTTACCGGGTTGGACTCAAGACGATAGTTACCGGATAAGGCGC
AGCGGTCGGGCTGAACGGGGGGTTCGTGCACACAGCCCAGCTTGGAGCGAACGACCTACACCGAACTGAG
ATACCTACAGCGTGAGCTATGAGAAAGCGCCACGCTTCCCGAAGGGAGAAAGGCGGACAGGTATCCGGTA
AGCGGCAGGGTCGGAACAGGAGAGCGCACGAGGGAGCTTCCAGGGGGAAACGCCTGGTATCTTTATAGTC
CTGTCGGGTTTCGCCACCTCTGACTTGAGCGTCGATTTTTGTGATGCTCGTCAGGGGGGCGGAGCCTATG
GAAAAACGCCAGCAACGCGGCCTTTTTACGGTTCCTGGCCTTTTGCTGGCCTTTTGCTCACATGTTCTTT
CCTGCGTTATCCCCTGATTCTGTGGATAACCGTATTACCGCCATGCATTAGTTATTAATAGTAATCAATT
ACGGGGTCATTAGTTCATAGCCCATATATGGAGTTCCGCGTTACATAACTTACGGTAAATGGCCCGCCTG
GCTGACCGCCCAACGACCCCCGCCCATTGACGTCAATAATGACGTATGTTCCCATAGTAACGCCAATAGG
GACTTTCCATTGACGTCAATGGGTGGAGTATTTACGGTAAACTGCCCACTTGGCAGTACATCAAGTGTAT
CATATGCCAAGTACGCCCCCTATTGACGTCAATGACGGTAAATGGCCCGCCTGGCATTATGCCCAGTACA
TGACCTTATGGGACTTTCCTACTTGGCAGTACATCTACGTATTAGTCATCGCTATTACCATGGTGATGCG
GTTTTGGCAGTACATCAATGGGCGTGGATAGCGGTTTGACTCACGGGGATTTCCAAGTCTCCACCCCATT
GACGTCAATGGGAGTTTGTTTTGGCACCAAAATCAACGGGACTTTCCAAAATGTCGTAACAACTCCGCCC
CATTGACGCAAATGGGCGGTAGGCGTGTACGGTGGGAGGTCTATATAAGCAGAGCTGGTTTAGTGAACCG
TCAGATCCGCTAGCGCTACCGGTCGCCACCATGGTGAGCAAGGGCGAGGAGCTGTTCACCGGGGTGGTGC
CCATCCTGGTCGAGCTGGACGGCGACGTAAACGGCCACAAGTTCAGCGTGTCCGGCGAGGGCGAGGGCGA
TGCCACCTACGGCAAGCTGACCCTGAAGTTCATCTGCACCACCGGCAAGCTGCCCGTGCCCTGGCCCACC
CTCGTGACCACCCTGACCTACGGCGTGCAGTGCTTCAGCCGCTACCCCGACCACATGAAGCAGCACGACT
TCTTCAAGTCCGCCATGCCCGAAGGCTACGTCCAGGAGCGCACCATCTTCTTCAAGGACGACGGCAACTA
CAAGACCCGCGCCGAGGTGAAGTTCGAGGGCGACACCCTGGTGAACCGCATCGAGCTGAAGGGCATCGAC
TTCAAGGAGGACGGCAACATCCTGGGGCACAAGCTGGAGTACAACTACAACAGCCACAACGTCTATATCA
TGGCCGACAAGCAGAAGAACGGCATCAAGGTGAACTTCAAGATCCGCCACAACATCGAGGACGGCAGCGT
GCAGCTCGCCGACCACTACCAGCAGAACACCCCCATCGGCGACGGCCCCGTGCTGCTGCCCGACAACCAC
TACCTGAGCACCCAGTCCGCCCTGAGCAAAGACCCCAACGAGAAGCGCGATCACATGGTCCTGCTGGAGT
TCGTGACCGCCGCCGGGATCACTCTCGGCATGGACGAGCTGTACAAGTCCGGACTCAGATCTCGAGCTCA
AGCTTCGAATTCTGCAGTCGACGGTACCCCGCGGACCCCGGGTACCGGGTCCCGAAGGGGCCCGCTGGCC
GGACTCGGGCCCGGCTCCACGCCCCGGACGGCTAGCAGGAAGGGTCTGCCCCTGGGGTCTGCAGTCAGCT
CCCCAGTGCTCTTCTCGCCGGTCGGCCGGCGTAGCTCGCTAAGCTCGCGGGGAACACCAACACGAATGTT
CCCACACCACTCCATAACTGAGTCTGTGAACTATGATGTGAAAACGTTTGGATCTTCTCTTCCTGTTAAA
GTCATGGAAGCCCTAACATTGGCTGAAGTCGATGACCAGCTGACCATTAACATAGATGAAGGTGGATGGG
CTTGTCTGGTGTGCAAAGAGAAGCTCATTATTTGGAAGATTGCTCTGTCACCTATTACTAAGTTATCCGT
TTGCAAAGAACTTCAGCTGCCACCTAGTGATTTCCACTGGAGTGCCGACTTAGTGGCTCTTTCTTACTCT
TCTCCCTCAGGTGAAGCACATTCTACTCAGGCTGTTGCTGTCATGGTTGCCACCAGAGAAGGATCTATCC
GCTATTGGCCAAGCCTTGCTGGTGAAGATACCTACACAGAGGCTTTTGTAGATTCGGGAGGTGATAAGAC
TTACAGTTTCCTAACAGCAGTGCAGGGAGGAAGTTTTATTTTGTCTTCATCAGGAAGCCAACTAATTCGG
TTGATACCTGAGAGCTCAGGAAAGATTCATCAGCATATCCTGCCTCAGGGGCAAGGCATGCTTTCAGGAA
TTGGTCGAAAAGTTTCTTCTCTTTTTGGAATTTTATCTCCTAGTAGTGATCTCACACTTTCAAGTGTTCT
CTGGGATAGAGAGAGATCAAGCTTTTATAGCCTGACGAGTTCAAACATCAGTAAATGGGAATTAGATGAT
TCTTCAGAAAAGCATGCATACAGTTGGGATATAAATAGAGCCCTGAAGGAAAACATTACCGATGCTATTT
GGGGATCTGAAAGTAACTATGAAGCTATTAAAGAAGGAGTCAACATTCGATATTTGGACTTTAAGCAAAA
CTGTGATGGGCTGGTGATTTTGGCAGCAGCATGGCACTCAGCAGACAATCCATGTCTCATCTATTACTCT
CTGATAACAATAGAAGATAATGGTTGCCAAATGTCAGATGCAGTTACTGTAGAAGTCACTCAATATAATC
CACCTTTTCAGTCTGAAGACCTGATTTTGTGTCAGTTGACGGTCCCAAACTTTTCAAACCAGACTGCCTA
TCTGTATAACGAAAGTGCTGTCTATGTGTGCTCCACAGGAACTGGGAAATTTTCTCTTCCCCAGGAGAAA
ATTGTCTTTAATGCACAAGGAGATAGTGTTTTAGGTGCTGGTGCCTGTGGTGGTGTTCCTATCATTTTTT
CTAGAAACAGTGGACTGGTGTCTATTACTTCAAGGGAAAATGTGTCTATATTGGCAGAAGACTTGGAAGG
GTCTTTAGCATCTTCAGTTGCTGGACCAAACAGTGAGAGTATGATTTTTGAGACCACTACAAAGAATGAA
ACTATAGCCCAGGAAGATAAAATCAAGTTGCTGAAAGCTGCCTTTCTGCAATACTGCAGAAAAGATTTAG
GTCATGCTCAAATGGTGGTTGATGAGCTCTTTTCCTCTCACTCTGATTTGGATTCTGATTCTGAACTAGA
CAGGGCAGTTACCCAAATCAGTGTAGACCTGATGGATGACTACCCAGCATCTGACCCACGGTGGGCTGAG
TCTGTCCCTGAGGAAGCACCTGGGTTCAGCAATACGTCACTGATTATCCTTCACCAGCTAGAAGACAAGA
TGAAAGCTCACTCTTTTCTTATGGACTTTATTCATCAAGTTGGCTTATTTGGACGTCTAGGCAGTTTTCC
AGTTAGAGGGACACCGATGGCCACTCGACTGTTGCTCTGTGAGCATGCCGAAAAGCTGTCAGCCGCCATT
GTTCTCAAGAACCACCACTCCCGGCTTTCTGACCTTGTCAACACAGCCATATTGATTGCTTTGAACAAGA
GGGAGTATGAAATCCCATCCAACCTGACTCCTGCAGATGTCTTTTTCAGGGAGGTATCCCAAGTAGATAC
CATCTGTGAGTGCTTACTGGAGCATGAGGAGCAAGTCTTGAGGGATGCACCTATGGATTCCATTGAATGG
GCTGAAGTGGTGATCAATGTGAACAATATTCTCAAGGATATGCTGCAGGCTGCTAGTCATTATCGCCAAA
ATAGAAACTCTTTGTATAGAAGAGAAGAATCACTAGAAAAAGAACCTGAATATGTTCCATGGACGGCAAC
AAGTGGTCCTGGTGGCATCCGAACGGTAATAATACGCCAGCATGAGATTGTCCTGAAGGTGGCTTATCCA
CAGGCAGACAGCAACCTCCGAAACATCGTGACCGAGCAGCTGGTAGCCCTGATCGATTGCTTCCTGGATG
GTTATGTTTCTCAGCTTAAGTCTGTGGATAAATCCAGTAATCGGGAAAGATATGACAATCTGGAGATGGA
ATACCTACAGAAAAGATCAGATCTCTTATCTCCTCTTCTTTCACTAGGCCAGTACCTGTGGGCTGCTTCT
CTAGCAGAGAAATACTGTGACTTTGATATATTGGTACAAATGTGTGAGCAGACTGACAACCAGAGCCGAC
TCCAGCGCTACATGACCCAGTTTGCTGATCAGAATTTTTCAGACTTTCTCTTCCGTTGGTATCTGGAGAA
AGGAAAGCGAGGCAAATTATTATCTCAGCCCATTTCTCAGCATGGACAGTTGGCAAATTTTTTGCAAGCT
CATGAACATCTCAGCTGGTTACATGAAATTAATAGCCAAGAATTAGAAAAGGCTCATGCAACACTTCTGG
GTTTGGCAAATATGGAAACTCGTTACTTTGCAAAGAAGAAAACCCTTCTTGGCTTGAGTAAATTGGCTGC
ATTAGCTTCAGACTTTTCAGAGGATATGCTACAAGAAAAAATTGAAGAAATGGCTGAGCAGGAGCGCTTT
CTACTGCATCAGGAGACCCTACCTGAACAGCTGCTGGCGGAGAAACAGCTAAATCTCAGTGCGATGCCAG
TATTGACTGCACCACAACTCATTGGTCTATATATCTGTGAAGAAAATAGAAGAGCTAATGAATATGATTT
CAAGAAAGCTTTGGACTTGTTGGAATATATTGATGAGGAAGAAGATATAAATATAAATGATCTAAAACTG
GAAATCCTTTGCAAAGCTCTTCAGAGAGATAACTGGTCCAGTTCTGATGGCAAAGATGATCCAATTGAAG
TATCTAAAGACAGTATATTTGTGAAGATCTTACAGAAACTTTTAAAAGATGGCATTCAGCTCAGTGAGTA
CTTGCCAGAAGTCAAGGATTTATTGCAAGCGGATCAGCTTGGAAGCTTAAAGTCCAATCCTTACTTCGAG
TTTGTTTTGAAAGCAAATTATGAATATTACGTCCAAGGTCAGATTTGAGGATCCACCGGATCTAGATAAC
TGATCATAATCAGCCATACCACATTTGTAGAGGTTTTACTTGCTTTAAAAAACCTCCCACACCTCCCCCT
GAACCTGAAACATAAAATGAATGCAATTGTTGTTGTTAACTTGTTTATTGCAGCTTATAATGGTTACAAA
TAAAGCAATAGCATCACAAATTTCACAAATAAAGCATTTTTTTCACTGCATTCTAGTTGTGGTTTGTCCA
AACTCATCAATGTATCTTAACGCGTAAATTGTAAGCGTTAATATTTTGTTAAAATTCGCGTTAAATTTTT
GTTAAATCAGCTCATTTTTTAACCAATAGGCCGAAATCGGCAAAATCCCTTATAAATCAAAAGAATAGAC
CGAGATAGGGT
[37 nt withheld, positions 7362-7398]
AAAGAACGTGGACTCCAACGTCAAAGG
[49 nt withheld, positions 7426-7474]
T
[91 nt withheld, positions 7476-7566]
G
[124 nt withheld, positions 7568-7691]
CAGGTGGCACTTTTCGGGGAAATGTGCGCGGAACCCCTATTTGTTTATTTTTCTAAATACATTCAAATAT
GTATCCGCTCATGAGACAATAACCCTGATAAATGCTTCAATAATATTGAAAAAGGAAGAGTCCTGAGGCG
GAAAGAACCAGCTGTGGAATGTGTGTCAGTTAGGGTGTGGAAAGTCCCCAGGCTCCCCAGCAGGCAGAAG
TATGCAAAGCATGCATCTCAATTAGTCAGCAACCAGGTGTGGAAAGTCCCCAGGCTCCCCAGCAGGCAGA
AGTATGCAAAGCATGCATCTCAATTAGTCAGCAACCATAGTCCCGCCCCTAACTCCGCCCATCCCGCCCC
TAACTCCGCCCAGTTCCGCCCATTCTCCGCCCCATGGCTGACTAATTTTTTTTATTTATGCAGAGGCCGA
GGCCGCCTCGGCCTCTGAGCTATTCCAGAAGTAGTGAGGAGGCTTTTTTGGAGGCCTAGGC
